>Addgene plasmid #27315 | Integrin beta1(1-455)-tev-BHCys | addgene partial sequence | sequence record 33591 | 27315 with BGH-rev
CATGGTGATGGTGATGATGACCGGTCTGGGCTAGCTTCTTCTTTAGAGCTTGCAGTTTCCACTTAAGCTG
AGCGTTCTTCTTCTTCAGCGCCTGCAATTTCTTCTTGCACTGCGCGTTCTTTCCACCTTGAAAATAAAGA
TTCTCGAGTCCACCTTCACATTCACAGATGTACTGAAGAATAACCTCTACTTCCTCCGTAAAGCCCAGAG
GCCTAATTTTAAAGCTGTCAGAATCCTTTTTTGGACACTTATTTGAAGTTATGCTAATTTCAAATTGAAC
CTCATCTCCAATGGAAATATTGGAACATTTTCTTCCATTTTCCCCTGTTCCATTCACCCCGTTCTTGCAG
TAAGATTTGTAACTTATTGTTACTCCTTCTGACAATTTGCCGTTTTCCAAAATGACTTCTGAGGAAAGGG
AATTGTATGCATCAATGATCAACTGAATTACATTGCTAGAATTTGCAGATAATGTTCCTACTGCTGACTT
AGGGATCAAGTTTTTCAGCTCCTTGTAAACAGGCTGAAATTCTTCAGTAACTGCAAAAATTGTCTGAATA
TTATTTTCACTCAGTTTCTGGACAAGGTGAGCAATAGAAGGATAATCATAATAATGGCTCATTGTGTACA
TATTATTTTCCAGGTGACATTGTCCATCATTTGGTAAAACAATGCCACCAAGTTTCCCATCTCCAGCAAA
GTGAAACCCGGCATCTGTGGAAAACACCAGCAGCCGTGTAACATTCCTCCAGCCAATCAGTGATCCACAA
ACTGCAACTTGCATGATGGCATCGAAACCACCTTCTGGAGAATCCAAATTTCCAGATATGCGCTGTTTTC
CAACAAGTTCATTAAATA
