>Addgene plasmid #27315 | Integrin beta1(1-455)-tev-BHCys | addgene partial sequence | sequence record 33592 | 27315 with EF1a-Fwd
ATTAGCTTGGTACTAATACGACTCACTATAGGGAGACCCAAGCTGGCTAGGTAAGCTTGGTACCGAGCTC
GGATCCCCCGGGCTGCAGGAATTCCGGAACAGCAGGCCCGAGCCCACCGCGCCGGGCCCCGGACGCCGCG
CGGAAAAGATGAATTTACAACCAATTTTCTGGATTGGACTGATCAGTTCAGTTTGCTGTGTGTTTGCTCA
AACAGATGAAAATAGATGTTTAAAAGCAAATGCCAAATCATGTGGAGAATGTATACAAGCAGGGCCAAAT
TGTGGGTGGTGCACTGATTCAACATTTTTACAGGAAGGAATGCCTACTTCTGCACGATGTGATGATTTAG
AAGCCTTAAAAAAGAAGGGTTGCCCTCCAGATGACATAGAAAATCCCAGAGGCTCCAAAGATATAAAGAA
AAATAAAAATGTAACCAACCGTAGCAAAGGAACAGCAGAGAAGCTCAAGCCAGAGGATATTACTCAGATC
CAACCACAGCAGTTGGTTTTGCGATTAAGATCAGGGGAGCCACAGACATTTACATTAAAATTCAAGAGAG
CTGAAGACTATCCCATTGACCTCTACTACCTTATGGACCTGTCTTACTCAATGAAAGACGATTTGGAGAA
TGTAAAAAGTCTTGGAACAGATCTGATGAATGAAATGAGGAGGATTACTTCGGACTTCAGAATTGGATTT
GGCTCATTTGTGGAAAAGACTGTGATGCCTTACATTAGCACAACACCAGCTAAGCTCAGGAACCCTTGCA
CAAGTGAACAGAACTGCACCAGCCCATTTAGCTACAAAAATGTGCTCAGTCTTACTAATAAA
