[The description below was written by a language model from this plasmid's Addgene catalogue record.]
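Description:
Integrin beta1(1-455)-tev-BHCys is a mammalian expression plasmid built on the pEF-puro backbone (about 7.2 kb without insert). It is propagated in E. coli as a high-copy plasmid under ampicillin selection and carries a puromycin marker for selecting transfected mammalian cells. The record does not explicitly list the promoter or polyadenylation signal. The backbone name and the recommended sequencing primers (an EF1a forward primer and a BGH reverse primer) suggest that the insert sits between an EF-1α promoter and a BGH polyadenylation region. The insert was cloned by restriction digestion using BamHI at the 5′ end and PmeI at the 3′ end.

The roughly 1.6 kb insert encodes a C-terminally truncated fragment of human integrin β1 (ITGB1), residues 1-455 in the depositor's numbering. This is followed by a GG linker, a TEV protease cleavage site, a GGKN linker, a "BHCys" segment, a TG linker and a His6 tag. The record does not define BHCys; by its name it is probably a basic coiled-coil helix carrying a cysteine, of the type used to clasp a soluble β subunit to a partner α subunit bearing a complementary peptide, but this is an inference. The TEV site would allow the C-terminal segment and tag to be removed after purification, and the His6 tag supports metal-affinity capture. The depositor notes a small discrepancy between the truncation position found by sequence alignment and the stated one, possibly because the secretion signal peptide is excluded from their numbering. The associated publication concerns the structure of integrin α5β1 in complex with fibronectin, consistent with use of this construct to produce recombinant soluble β1 fragments for structural studies.
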