Addgene plasmid #27315: Integrin beta1(1-455)-tev-BHCys
Depositing lab: Timothy Springer. Depositing organization: Boston Children's Hospital. Publication: Structure of integrin alpha5beta1 in complex with fibronectin. Takagi J, Strokovich K, Springer TA, Walz T. EMBO J. 2003 Sep 15. 22(18):4607-15. 10.1093/emboj/cdg445 PubMed 12970173.
Backbone
  Vector backbone: pEF-puro
  Backbone size w/o insert (bp): 7200
  Vector type: Mammalian Expression
  Selectable markers: Puromycin
Growth in bacteria
  Bacterial resistance: Ampicillin, 100 μg/mL
  Growth temperature: 37°C
  Growth strain: DH5alpha
  Copy number: High Copy
Gene/Insert
  Gene/Insert name: integrin beta1
  Species: H. sapiens (human)
  Insert size (bp): 1600
  Mutation: beta1(1-455)+GG+TEV+GGKN+BHCys+TG+His6
  Entrez Gene: ITGB1 (a.k.a. CD29, FNRB, GPIIA, MDF2, MSK12, VLA-BETA, VLAB)
  Cloning method: Restriction Enzyme; 5′ cloning site BamHI (unknown if destroyed); 3′ cloning site PmeI (unknown if destroyed)
  Sequencing primers: 5′ EF1a-Fwd; 3′ BGH-rev
Terms and licenses: Academic/Nonprofit Terms; Industry Terms: Not Available to Industry
Depositor comments: There is a minor discrepancy between BLAST truncation position and depositor's truncation position. The discrepancies could be the secretion peptide that the depositing lab does not include in their numbering.
How to cite: Integrin beta1(1-455)-tev-BHCys was a gift from Timothy Springer (Addgene plasmid # 27315 ; http://n2t.net/addgene:27315 ; RRID:Addgene_27315)
